>Addgene plasmid #128830 | FUW-TetO-Klf5 | addgene full sequence | sequence record 252924 | Addgene NGS Result
AGTTTACCACTCCCTATCAGTGATAGAGAAAAGTGAAAGTCGAGTTTACCACTCCCTATCAGTGATAGAG
AAAAGTGAAAGTCGAGTTTACCACTCCCTATCAGTGATAGAGAAAAGTGAAAGTCGAGTTTACCACTCCC
TATCAGTGATAGAGAAAAGTGAAAGTCGAGTTTACCACTCCCTATCAGTGATAGAGAAAAGTGAAAGTCG
AGTTTACCACTCCCTATCAGTGATAGAGAAAAGTGAAAGTCGAGCTCGGTACCCGGGTCGAGGTAGGCGT
GTACGGTGGGAGGCCTATATAAGCAGAGCTCGTTTAGTGAACCGTCAGATCGCCTGGAGACGCCATCCAC
GCTGTTTTGACCTCCATAGAAGACACCGGGACCGATCCAGCCTCCGCGGCCCCGAATTCATGCCCACGCG
GGTGCTGACCATGAGCGCCCGCCTGGGACCACTGCCCCAGCCGCCGGCCGCGCAGGACGAGCCCGTGTTC
GCGCAGCTCAAGCCGGTGCTGGGCGCTGCGAACCCGGCCCGCGACGCGGCGCTCTTCTCCGGAGACGATC
TGAAACACGCGCACCACCACCCGCCTGCGCCGCCGCCAGCCGCTGGCCCGCGACTGCCCTCGGAGGAGCT
GGTCCAGACAAGATGTGAAATGGAGAAGTATCTGACCCCTCAGCTCCCTCCAGTTCCGATAATTTCAGAG
CATAAAAAGTATAGACGAGACAGTGCCTCAGTGGTAGACCAGTTCTTCACTGACACTGAAGGCATACCTT
ACAGCATCAACATGAACGTCTTCCTCCCTGACATCACTCACCTGAGAACTGGCCTCTACAAATCCCAGAG
ACCATGCGTAACACAGATCAAGACAGAACCTGTTACCATTTTCAGCCACCAGAGCGAGTCGACGGCCCCT
CCTCCTCCTCCGGCCCCCACCCAGGCTCTCCCCGAGTTCACTAGTATCTTCAGCTCCCACCAGACCACAG
CGCCACCACAGGAGGTGAACAATATCTTCATCAAACAAGAACTTCCTATACCAGATCTTCATCTCTCTGT
CCCTTCCCAGCAGGGCCACCTGTACCAGCTGTTGAATACACCGGATCTAGACATGCCCAGTTCGACAAAC
CAGACGGCAGTAATGGACACTCTTAATGTTTCTATGGCAGGCCTTAACCCACACCCCTCTGCTGTTCCAC
AGACGTCAATGAAACAGTTCCAGGGCATGCCCCCTTGCACGTACACCATGCCAAGTCAGTTTCTTCCACA
GCAGGCCACCTACTTTCCCCCGTCACCACCAAGCTCAGAGCCTGGAAGTCCCGATAGACAAGCTGAGATG
CTGCAGAATCTCACCCCACCTCCGTCCTATGCCGCTACAATTGCTTCCAAACTGGCGATTCACAACCCAA
ATTTACCTGCCACTCTGCCAGTTAATTCGCCAACTCTCCCACCTGTCAGATACAACAGAAGGAGTAACCC
GGATCTGGAGAAGCGACGTATCCACTTCTGCGATTATAATGGTTGCACAAAAGTTTATACAAAGTCGTCT
CACTTAAAAGCTCACCTGAGGACTCATACGGGCGAGAAGCCCTACAAGTGCACCTGGGAGGGCTGCGACT
GGAGGTTTGCCCGGTCGGATGAGCTGACCCGCCACTACAGGAAGCACACGGGCGCCAAGCCGTTCCAGTG
CATGGTGTGCCAACGCAGCTTCTCCCGCTCCGACCACCTCGCGCTGCACATGAAGCGCCACCAGAACTGA
GAATTCGATATCAAGCTTATCGATAATCAACCTCTGGATTACAAAATTTGTGAAAGATTGACTGGTATTC
TTAACTATGTTGCTCCTTTTACGCTATGTGGATACGCTGCTTTAATGCCTTTGTATCATGCTATTGCTTC
CCGTATGGCTTTCATTTTCTCCTCCTTGTATAAATCCTGGTTGCTGTCTCTTTATGAGGAGTTGTGGCCC
GTTGTCAGGCAACGTGGCGTGGTGTGCACTGTGTTTGCTGACGCAACCCCCACTGGTTGGGGCATTGCCA
CCACCTGTCAGCTCCTTTCCGGGACTTTCGCTTTCCCCCTCCCTATTGCCACGGCGGAACTCATCGCCGC
CTGCCTTGCCCGCTGCTGGACAGGGGCTCGGCTGTTGGGCACTGACAATTCCGTGGTGTTGTCGGGGAAA
TCATCGTCCTTTCCTTGGCTGCTCGCCTGTGTTGCCACCTGGATTCTGCGCGGGACGTCCTTCTGCTACG
TCCCTTCGGCCCTCAATCCAGCGGACCTTCCTTCCCGCGGCCTGCTGCCGGCTCTGCGGCCTCTTCCGCG
TCTTCGCCTTCGCCCTCAGACGAGTCGGATCTCCCTTTGGGCCGCCTCCCCGCATCGATACCGTCGACCT
CGAGACCTAGAAAAACATGGAGCAATCACAAGTAGCAATACAGCAGCTACCAATGCTGATTGTGCCTGGC
TAGAAGCACAAGAGGAGGAGGAGGTGGGTTTTCCAGTCACACCTCAGGTACCTTTAAGACCAATGACTTA
CAAGGCAGCTGTAGATCTTAGCCACTTTTTAAAAGAAAAGGGGGGACTGGAAGGGCTAATTCACTCCCAA
CGAAGACAAGATATCCTTGATCTGTGGATCTACCACACACAAGGCTACTTCCCTGATTGGCAGAACTACA
CACCAGGGCCAGGGATCAGATATCCACTGACCTTTGGATGGTGCTACAAGCTAGTACCAGTTGAGCAAGA
GAAGGTAGAAGAAGCCAATGAAGGAGAGAACACCCGCTTGTTACACCCTGTGAGCCTGCATGGGATGGAT
GACCCGGAGAGAGAAGTATTAGAGTGGAGGTTTGACAGCCGCCTAGCATTTCATCACATGGCCCGAGAGC
TGCATCCGGACTGTACTGGGTCTCTCTGGTTAGACCAGATCTGAGCCTGGGAGCTCTCTGGCTAACTAGG
GAACCCACTGCTTAAGCCTCAATAAAGCTTGCCTTGAGTGCTTCAAGTAGTGTGTGCCCGTCTGTTGTGT
GACTCTGGTAACTAGAGATCCCTCAGACCCTTTTAGTCAGTGTGGAAAATCTCTAGCAGGGCCCGTTTAA
ACCCGCTGATCAGCCTCGACTGTGCCTTCTAGTTGCCAGCCATCTGTTGTTTGCCCCTCCCCCGTGCCTT
CCTTGACCCTGGAAGGTGCCACTCCCACTGTCCTTTCCTAATAAAATGAGGAAATTGCATCGCATTGTCT
GAGTAGGTGTCATTCTATTCTGGGGGGTGGGGTGGGGCAGGACAGCAAGGGGGAGGATTGGGAAGACAAT
AGCAGGCATGCTGGGGATGCGGTGGGCTCTATGGCTTCTGAGGCGGAAAGAACCAGCTGGGGCTCTAGGG
GGTATCCCC
[124 nt withheld, positions 3370-3493]
C
[91 nt withheld, positions 3495-3585]
A
[49 nt withheld, positions 3587-3635]
CCTTTGACGTTGGAGTCCACGTTCTTT
[37 nt withheld, positions 3663-3699]
ACCCTATCTCGGTCTATTCTTTTGATTTATAAGGGATTTTGCCGATTTCGGCCTATTGGTTAAAAAATGA
GCTGATTTAACAAAAATTTAACGCGAATTAATTCTGTGGAATGTGTGTCAGTTAGGGTGTGGAAAGTCCC
CAGGCTCCCCAGCAGGCAGAAGTATGCAAAGCATGCATCTCAATTAGTCAGCAACCAGGTGTGGAAAGTC
CCCAGGCTCCCCAGCAGGCAGAAGTATGCAAAGCATGCATCTCAATTAGTCAGCAACCATAGTCCCGCCC
CTAACTCCGCCCATCCCGCCCCTAACTCCGCCCAGTTCCGCCCATTCTCCGCCCCATGGCTGACTAATTT
TTTTTATTTATGCAGAGGCCGAGGCCGCCTCTGCCTCTGAGCTATTCCAGAAGTAGTGAGGAGGCTTTTT
TGGAGGCCTAGGCTTTTGCAAAAAGCTCCCGGGAGCTTGTATATCCATTTTCGGATCTGATCAGCACGTG
TTGACAATTAATCATCGGCATAGTATATCGGCATAGTATAATACGACAAGGTGAGGAACTAAACCATGGC
CAAGTTGACCAGTGCCGTTCCGGTGCTCACCGCGCGCGACGTCGCCGGAGCGGTCGAGTTCTGGACCGAC
CGGCTCGGGTTCTCCCGGGACTTCGTGGAGGACGACTTCGCCGGTGTGGTCCGGGACGACGTGACCCTGT
TCATCAGCGCGGTCCAGGACCAGGTGGTGCCGGACAACACCCTGGCCTGGGTGTGGGTGCGCGGCCTGGA
CGAGCTGTACGCCGAGTGGTCGGAGGTCGTGTCCACGAACTTCCGGGACGCCTCCGGGCCGGCCATGACC
GAGATCGGCGAGCAGCCGTGGGGGCGGGAGTTCGCCCTGCGCGACCCGGCCGGCAACTGCGTGCACTTCG
TGGCCGAGGAGCAGGACTGACACGTGCTACGAGATTTCGATTCCACCGCCGCCTTCTATGAAAGGTTGGG
CTTCGGAATCGTTTTCCGGGACGCCGGCTGGATGATCCTCCAGCGCGGGGATCTCATGCTGGAGTTCTTC
GCCCACCCCAACTTGTTTATTGCAGCTTATAATGGTTACAAATAAAGCAATAGCATCACAAATTTCACAA
ATAAAGCATTTTTTTCACTGCATTCTAGTTGTGGTTTGTCCAAACTCATCAATGTATCTTATCATGTCTG
TATACCGTCGACCTCTAGCTAGAGCTTGGCGTAATCATGGTCATAGCTGTTTCCTGTGTGAAATTGTTAT
CCGCTCACAATTCCACACAACATACGAGCCGGAAGCATAAAGTGTAAAGCCTGGGGTGCCTAATGAGTGA
GCTAACTCACATTAATTGCGTTGCGCTCACTGCCCGCTTTCCAGTCGGGAAACCTGTCGTGCCAGCTGCA
TTAATGAATCGGCCAACGCGCGGGGAGAGGCGGTTTGCGTATTGGGCGCTCTTCCGCTTCCTCGCTCACT
GACTCGCTGCGCTCGGTCGTTCGGCTGCGGCGAGCGGTATCAGCTCACTCAAAGGCGGTAATACGGTTAT
CCACAGAATCAGGGGATAACGCAGGAAAGAACATGTGAGCAAAAGGCCAGCAAAAGGCCAGGAACCGTAA
AAAGGCCGCGTTGCTGGCGTTTTTCCATAGGCTCCGCCCCCCTGACGAGCATCACAAAAATCGACGCTCA
AGTCAGAGGTGGCGAAACCCGACAGGACTATAAAGATACCAGGCGTTTCCCCCTGGAAGCTCCCTCGTGC
GCTCTCCTGTTCCGACCCTGCCGCTTACCGGATACCTGTCCGCCTTTCTCCCTTCGGGAAGCGTGGCGCT
TTCTCATAGCTCACGCTGTAGGTATCTCAGTTCGGTGTAGGTCGTTCGCTCCAAGCTGGGCTGTGTGCAC
GAACCCCCCGTTCAGCCCGACCGCTGCGCCTTATCCGGTAACTATCGTCTTGAGTCCAACCCGGTAAGAC
ACGACTTATCGCCACTGGCAGCAGCCACTGGTAACAGGATTAGCAGAGCGAGGTATGTAGGCGGTGCTAC
AGAGTTCTTGAAGTGGTGGCCTAACTACGGCTACACTAGAAGAACAGTATTTGGTATCTGCGCTCTGCTG
AAGCCAGTTACCTTCGGAAAAAGAGTTGGTAGCTCTTGATCCGGCAAACAAACCACCGCTGGTAGCGGTG
GTTTTTTTGTTTGCAAGCAGCAGATTACGCGCAGAAAAAAAGGATCTCAAGAAGATCCTTTGATCTTTTC
TACGGGGTCTGACGCTCAGTGGAACGAAAACTCACGTTAAGGGATTTTGGTCATGAGATTATCAAAAAGG
ATCTTCACCTAGATCCTTTTAAATTAAAAATGAAGTTTTAAATCAATCTAAAGTATATATGAGTAAACTT
GGTCTGACAGTTACCAATGCTTAATCAGTGAGGCACCTATCTCAGCGATCTGTCTATTTCGTTCATCCAT
AGTTGCCTGACTCCCCGTCGTGTAGATAACTACGATACGGGAGGGCTTACCATCTGGCCCCAGTGCTGCA
ATGATACCGCGAGACCCACGCTCACCGGCTCCAGATTTATCAGCAATAAACCAGCCAGCCGGAAGGGCCG
AGCGCAGAAGTGGTCCTGCAACTTTATCCGCCTCCATCCAGTCTATTAATTGTTGCCGGGAAGCTAGAGT
AAGTAGTTCGCCAGTTAATAGTTTGCGCAACGTTGTTGCCATTGCTACAGGCATCGTGGTGTCACGCTCG
TCGTTTGGTATGGCTTCATTCAGCTCCGGTTCCCAACGATCAAGGCGAGTTACATGATCCCCCATGTTGT
GCAAAAAAGCGGTTAGCTCCTTCGGTCCTCCGATCGTTGTCAGAAGTAAGTTGGCCGCAGTGTTATCACT
CATGGTTATGGCAGCACTGCATAATTCTCTTACTGTCATGCCATCCGTAAGATGCTTTTCTGTGACTGGT
GAGTACTCAACCAAGTCATTCTGAGAATAGTGTATGCGGCGACCGAGTTGCTCTTGCCCGGCGTCAATAC
GGGATAATACCGCGCCACATAGCAGAACTTTAAAAGTGCTCATCATTGGAAAACGTTCTTCGGGGCGAAA
ACTCTCAAGGATCTTACCGCTGTTGAGATCCAGTTCGATGTAACCCACTCGTGCACCCAACTGATCTTCA
GCATCTTTTACTTTCACCAGCGTTTCTGGGTGAGCAAAAACAGGAAGGCAAAATGCCGCAAAAAAGGGAA
TAAGGGCGACACGGAAATGTTGAATACTCATACTCTTCCTTTTTCAATATTATTGAAGCATTTATCAGGG
TTATTGTCTCATGAGCGGATACATATTTGAATGTATTTAGAAAAATAAACAAATAGGGGTTCCGCGCACA
TTTCCCCGAAAAGTGCCACCTGACGTCGACGGATCGGGAGATCTCCCGATCCCCTATGGTGCACTCTCAG
TACAATCTGCTCTGATGCCGCATAGTTAAGCCAGTATCTGCTCCCTGCTTGTGTGTTGGAGGTCGCTGAG
TAGTGCGCGAGCAAAATTTAAGCTACAACAAGGCAAGGCTTGACCGACAATTGCATGAAGAATCTGCTTA
GGGTTAGGCGTTTTGCGCTGCTTCGCGATGTACGGGCCAGATATACGCGTTGACATTGATTATTGACTAG
TTATTAATAGTAATCAATTACGGGGTCATTAGTTCATAGCCCATATATGGAGTTCCGCGTTACATAACTT
ACGGTAAATGGCCCGCCTGGCTGACCGCCCAACGACCCCCGCCCATTGACGTCAATAATGACGTATGTTC
CCATAGTAACGCCAATAGGGACTTTCCATTGACGTCAATGGGTGGAGTATTTACGGTAAACTGCCCACTT
GGCAGTACATCAAGTGTATCATATGCCAAGTACGCCCCCTATTGACGTCAATGACGGTAAATGGCCCGCC
TGGCATTATGCCCAGTACATGACCTTATGGGACTTTCCTACTTGGCAGTACATCTACGTATTAGTCATCG
CTATTACCATGGTGATGCGGTTTTGGCAGTACATCAATGGGCGTGGATAGCGGTTTGACTCACGGGGATT
TCCAAGTCTCCACCCCATTGACGTCAATGGGAGTTTGTTTTGGCACCAAAATCAACGGGACTTTCCAAAA
TGTCGTAACAACTCCGCCCCATTGACGCAAATGGGCGGTAGGCGTGTACGGTGGGAGGTCTATATAAGCA
GCGCGTTTTGCCTGTACTGGGTCTCTCTGGTTAGACCAGATCTGAGCCTGGGAGCTCTCTGGCTAACTAG
GGAACCCACTGCTTAAGCCTCAATAAAGCTTGCCTTGAGTGCTTCAAGTAGTGTGTGCCCGTCTGTTGTG
TGACTCTGGTAACTAGAGATCCCTCAGACCCTTTTAGTCAGTGTGGAAAATCTCTAGCAGTGGCGCCCGA
ACAGGGACTTGAAAGCGAAAGGGAAACCAGAGGAGCTCTCTCGACGCAGGACTCGGCTTGCTGAAGCGCG
CACGGCAAGAGGCGAGGGGCGGCGACTGGTGAGTACGCCAAAAATTTTGACTAGCGGAGGCTAGAAGGAG
AGAGATGGGTGCGAGAGCGTCAGTATTAAGCGGGGGAGAATTAGATCGCGATGGGAAAAAATTCGGTTAA
GGCCAGGGGGAAAGAAAAAATATAAATTAAAACATATAGTATGGGCAAGCAGGGAGCTAGAACGATTCGC
AGTTAATCCTGGCCTGTTAGAAACATCAGAAGGCTGTAGACAAATACTGGGACAGCTACAACCATCCCTT
CAGACAGGATCAGAAGAACTTAGATCATTATATAATACAGTAGCAACCCTCTATTGTGTGCATCAAAGGA
TAGAGATAAAAGACACCAAGGAAGCTTTAGACAAGATAGAGGAAGAGCAAAACAAAAGTAAGACCACCGC
ACAGCAAGCGGCCGCTGATCTTCAGACCTGGAGGAGGAGATATGAGGGACAATTGGAGAAGTGAATTATA
TAAATATAAAGTAGTAAAAATTGAACCATTAGGAGTAGCACCCACCAAGGCAAAGAGAAGAGTGGTGCAG
AGAGAAAAAAGAGCAGTGGGAATAGGAGCTTTGTTCCTTGGGTTCTTGGGAGCAGCAGGAAGCACTATGG
GCGCAGCGTCAATGACGCTGACGGTACAGGCCAGACAATTATTGTCTGGTATAGTGCAGCAGCAGAACAA
TTTGCTGAGGGCTATTGAGGCGCAACAGCATCTGTTGCAACTCACAGTCTGGGGCATCAAGCAGCTCCAG
GCAAGAATCCTGGCTGTGGAAAGATACCTAAAGGATCAACAGCTCCTGGGGATTTGGGGTTGCTCTGGAA
AACTCATTTGCACCACTGCTGTGCCTTGGAATGCTAGTTGGAGTAATAAATCTCTGGAACAGATTTGGAA
TCACACGACCTGGATGGAGTGGGACAGAGAAATTAACAATTACACAAGCTTAATACACTCCTTAATTGAA
GAATCGCAAAACCAGCAAGAAAAGAATGAACAAGAATTATTGGAATTAGATAAATGGGCAAGTTTGTGGA
ATTGGTTTAACATAACAAATTGGCTGTGGTATATAAAATTATTCATAATGATAGTAGGAGGCTTGGTAGG
TTTAAGAATAGTTTTTGCTGTACTTTCTATAGTGAATAGAGTTAGGCAGGGATATTCACCATTATCGTTT
CAGACCCACCTCCCAACCCCGAGGGGACCCGACAGGCCCGAAGGAATAGAAGAAGAAGGTGGAGAGAGAG
ACAGAGACAGATCCATTCGATTAGTGAACGGATCGGCACTGCGTGCGCCAATTCTGCAGACAAATGGCAG
TATTCATCCACAATTTTAAAAGAAAAGGGGGGATTGGGGGGTACAGTGCAGGGGAAAGAATAGTAGACAT
AATAGCAACAGACATACAAACTAAAGAATTACAAAAACAAATTACAAAAATTCAAAATTTTCGGGTTTAT
TACAGGGACAGCAGAGATCCAGTTTGGTTAGATCTCGAGTTTACCACTCCCTATCAGTGATAGAGAAAAG
TGAAAGTCG
Features (pLannotate 1.2.2; 32 found; start..end, strand, type, name):
    250..267     +  misc_feature   MCS (fragment): pUC18/19 multiple cloning site
    272..310     +  promoter       minimal CMV promoter: human cytomegalovirus (CMV) immediate early promoter
    410..1699    +  CDS            Klf5: KLF5_MOUSE - Also known as Bteb2, Iklf. Experimental evidence at protein level: Swiss-Prot protein existence level 1. Transcription factor that binds to GC box promoter elements. Activates the transcription of these genes. From Mus musculus (Mouse).
   1751..1775    +  misc_feature   MCS (fragment): pBluescript multiple cloning site
   1775..2363    +  misc_feature   WPRE: woodchuck hepatitis virus posttranscriptional regulatory element
   2300..2881    +  CDS            nef (fragment): NEF_HV1H2 - Experimental evidence at protein level: Swiss-Prot protein existence level 1. Extracellular Nef protein targets CD4(+) T-lymphocytes for apoptosis by interacting with CXCR4 surface receptors. From Human immunodeficiency virus type 1 group M subtype B (isolate HXB2) (HIV-1).
   2888..3068    +  LTR            5' LTR (truncated): truncated 5' long terminal repeat (LTR) from HIV-1
   3100..3324    +  polyA_signal   bGH poly(A) signal: bovine growth hormone polyadenylation signal
   3328..3349    +  promoter       SV40 promoter (fragment): SV40 enhancer and early promoter
   3370..3798    +  rep_origin     f1 ori (sequence partly withheld): f1 bacteriophage origin of replication; arrow indicates direction of (+) strand synthesis
   3812..4141    +  promoter       SV40 promoter: SV40 enhancer and early promoter
   4189..4236    +  promoter       EM7 promoter: synthetic bacterial promoter&nbsp
   4255..4629    +  CDS            BleoR: antibiotic-binding protein; Sh ble from Streptoalloteichus hindustanus; confers resistance to bleomycin, phleomycin, and Zeocin™
   4639..4764    +  CDS            ble (fragment): BLE_KLEPN - Experimental evidence at protein level: Swiss-Prot protein existence level 1. Binding protein with a strong affinity to the bleomycin family of antibiotics. Binds to CL990; an antimitotic-antibiotic compound. From Klebsiella pneumoniae.
   4759..4880    +  polyA_signal   SV40 poly(A) signal: SV40 polyadenylation signal
   4953..4969    -  protein_bind   lac operator: The lac repressor binds to the lac operator to inhibit transcription in E. coli. This inhibition can be relieved by adding lactose or isopropyl-β-D-thiogalactopyranoside (IPTG). lac repressor encoded by lacI
   4977..5007    -  promoter       lac promoter: promoter for the E. coli lac operon
   5022..5043    -  protein_bind   CAP binding site: CAP binding activates transcription in the presence of cAMP. E. coli catabolite activator protein
   5056..5148    -  CDS            lacI (fragment): lac repressor; lacI; The lac repressor binds to the lac operator to inhibit transcription in E. coli. This inhibition can be relieved by adding lactose or isopropyl-β-D-thiogalactopyranoside (IPTG).
   5331..5919    -  rep_origin     ori: high-copy-number ColE1/pMB1/pBR322/pUC origin of replication
   6090..6950    -  CDS            AmpR: β-lactamase; bla; confers resistance to ampicillin, carbenicillin, and related antibiotics
   6951..7055    -  promoter       AmpR promoter: bla
   7114..7166    -  misc_feature   bom (fragment): basis of mobility region from pBR322
   7321..7700    +  enhancer       CMV enhancer: human cytomegalovirus immediate early enhancer
   7701..7900    +  promoter       CMV promoter: human cytomegalovirus (CMV) immediate early promoter
   7918..8098    +  LTR            5' LTR (truncated): truncated 5' long terminal repeat (LTR) from HIV-1
   8145..8270    +  misc_feature   HIV-1 Ψ: packaging signal of human immunodeficiency virus type 1
   8254..8617    +  CDS            HIV-1 gag (fragment): gag protein from human immunodeficiency virus 1; gag
   8763..8996    +  misc_feature   RRE: The Rev response element (RRE) of HIV-1 allows for Rev-dependent mRNA export from the nucleus to the cytoplasm.
   9373..9473    +  CDS            Rev (fragment): human immunodeficiency virus 1 (HIV-1) Rev protein; rev; enhances nuclear export of unspliced and incompletely spliced viral mRNAs
   9523..9640    +  misc_feature   cPPT/CTS: central polypurine tract and central termination sequence of HIV-1
   9697..239     +  protein_bind   tetracycline response element (across the origin): contains seven copies of the tetracycline operator tetO tetracycline repressor TetR
