[The description below was written by a language model from this plasmid's Addgene catalogue record and pLannotate feature annotations shown in this document.]
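Description:
FUW-TetO-Klf5 is a lentiviral transfer plasmid built on the FUW-TetO backbone for doxycycline-dependent expression of mouse Klf5, a Krüppel-like transcription factor that binds GC-box promoter elements. It is propagated in E. coli as a high-copy plasmid through a ColE1/pUC-type origin with ampicillin selection (AmpR). The backbone also carries an f1 origin and an SV40/EM7-driven BleoR cassette, which lies outside the proviral region and would confer bleomycin/Zeocin resistance in bacteria or transfected mammalian cells, but not in transduced cells.

The viral genome is transcribed in packaging cells from a CMV enhancer/promoter fused to a truncated HIV-1 5' LTR, an arrangement that makes genomic RNA production Tat-independent. It is followed by the Ψ packaging signal with a partial gag sequence, the RRE for Rev-dependent nuclear export, and the cPPT/CTS element that aids nuclear import of the reverse-transcribed genome. The internal expression unit consists of a tetracycline response element with seven tetO repeats joined to a minimal CMV promoter, driving the annotated Klf5 coding sequence of roughly 1.3 kb. Downstream lie a WPRE to enhance transcript stability and expression, a 3' LTR region (annotated as a truncated LTR preceded by a nef fragment), and a bGH polyadenylation signal. No epitope tag or reporter is annotated.

Because the plasmid encodes no tetracycline transactivator, induction requires one such as rtTA supplied separately. The associated publication concerns direct induction of pre-implantation blastocyst cell types from fibroblasts, consistent with use of this vector as an inducible reprogramming factor.
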