Addgene plasmid #128830: FUW-TetO-Klf5
Purpose: dox-dependent expression of mouse Klf5
Depositing lab: Yossi Buganim. Depositing organization: Hebrew University. Publication: Direct Induction of the Three Pre-implantation Blastocyst Cell Types from Fibroblasts. Benchetrit H, Jaber M, Zayat V, Sebban S, Pushett A, Makedonski K, Zakheim Z, Radwan A, Maoz N, Lasry R, Renous N, Inbar M, Ram O, Kaplan T, Buganim Y. Cell Stem Cell. 2019 Jun 6;24(6):983-994.e7. doi: 10.1016/j.stem.2019.03.018. Epub 2019 Apr 25. PubMed 31031139.
Backbone
  Vector backbone: FUW-TetO
  Vector type: Lentiviral
Growth in bacteria
  Bacterial resistance: Ampicillin, 100 μg/mL
  Growth temperature: 37°C
  Growth strain: NEB Stable
  Copy number: High Copy
Gene/Insert
  Gene/Insert name: Klf5
  Species: M. musculus (mouse)
  Insert size (bp): 1400
  Entrez Gene: Klf5 (a.k.a. 4930520J07Rik, Bteb2, CKLF, IKLF)
  Cloning method: Restriction Enzyme; 5′ cloning site Unknown (unknown if destroyed); 3′ cloning site Unknown (unknown if destroyed)
Terms and licenses: Academic/Nonprofit Terms; Industry Terms: Not Available to Industry
How to cite: FUW-TetO-Klf5 was a gift from Yossi Buganim (Addgene plasmid # 128830 ; http://n2t.net/addgene:128830 ; RRID:Addgene_128830)
